Addgene plasmid #49319: p5E_GGWDest+
Purpose: (Empty Backbone) Destination vector for Golden Gate assembly; 5' entry vector for Gateway cloning
Depositing lab: Joachim Wittbrodt. Depositing organization: Universitaet Heidelberg. Publication: Golden GATEway cloning--a combinatorial approach to generate fusion and recombination constructs. Kirchmaier S, Lust K, Wittbrodt J. PLoS One. 2013 Oct 7;8(10):e76117. doi: 10.1371/journal.pone.0076117. PubMed 24116091.
Backbone
  Vector backbone: pDONR
  Backbone manufacturer: Invitrogen
  Vector type: destination vector
Growth in bacteria
  Bacterial resistance: Kanamycin, 50 μg/mL
  Growth temperature: 37°C
  Growth strain: DH5alpha
  Copy number: High Copy
Gene/Insert
  Gene/Insert name: None
Terms and licenses: Academic/Nonprofit Terms; Industry Terms: Not Available to Industry
How to cite: p5E_GGWDest+ was a gift from Joachim Wittbrodt (Addgene plasmid # 49319 ; http://n2t.net/addgene:49319 ; RRID:Addgene_49319)
