[The description below was written by a language model from this plasmid's Addgene catalogue record and pLannotate feature annotations shown in this document.]
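Description:
p5E_GGWDest+ is an empty bacterial cloning vector of about 3.3 kb built on the Invitrogen pDONR backbone. It has a dual role: it is the destination vector for a Golden Gate assembly, and the resulting plasmid then serves as the 5' entry clone in a multisite Gateway reaction. It is maintained in E. coli through a high-copy ColE1/pUC-type origin and selected with kanamycin via the aph(3')-Ia KanR gene. The rrnB T1 and T2 terminators typical of pDONR vectors sit upstream of the cloning region, where they shield it from read-through transcription originating in the backbone.

The record lists no insert. Between the Gateway recombination sites the annotation shows a lacZα cassette on the reverse strand, with CAP binding site, lac promoter, lac operator and lacZα fragments, along with T7 and SP6 promoters and a remnant of a pBluescript-type polylinker. This is consistent with a placeholder that Golden Gate assembly replaces and that would permit blue/white screening, although the record does not say so and the type IIS restriction sites used for assembly are not annotated. The flanking sites are called as an attL fragment overlapping an attB4 core on one side and attR1 on the other, the attL4/attR1 configuration expected of a 5' entry clone. Short hits to lacI, f1 ori, RSF ori and a hornet peptide are probably fragmentary or spurious annotation matches rather than functional parts. The vector is used to combine several modules, such as promoter or regulatory elements, into one 5' entry clone for later LR recombination into fusion or recombination constructs.
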