Features (pLannotate 1.2.2; 21 found; start..end, strand, type, name):
    121..213     +  CDS            lacI (fragment): lac repressor; lacI; The lac repressor binds to the lac operator to inhibit transcription in E. coli. This inhibition can be relieved by adding lactose or isopropyl-β-D-thiogalactopyranoside (IPTG).
    268..295     -  terminator     rrnB T2 terminator: transcription terminator T2 from the E. coli rrnB gene
    427..470     +  terminator     rrnB T1 terminator: Escherichia coli rrnB; transcription terminator T1 from the E. coli rrnB gene
    517..553     -  CDS            lacZα (fragment): LacZα fragment of β-galactosidase; lacZ fragment
    592..677     +  protein_bind   attL1 (fragment): mutant version of attL; recombination site for the Gateway® LR reaction LR Clonase™
    668..688     +  protein_bind   attB4: mutant version of attB; core recombination site for the Gateway® BP reaction BP Clonase™
    722..751     -  rep_origin     f1 ori (fragment): f1 bacteriophage origin of replication; arrow indicates direction of (+) strand synthesis
    755..912     -  CDS            lacZα (fragment): LacZα fragment of β-galactosidase; lacZ fragment
    915..933     +  promoter       T7 promoter: promoter for bacteriophage T7 RNA polymerase
    997..1059    -  CDS            VESPI_VESMG (fragment): Experimental evidence at protein level: Swiss-Prot protein existence level 1. Shows contractile activity on isolated ileum smooth muscle. From Vespa magnifica (Hornet).
   1071..1089    -  promoter       SP6 promoter: promoter for bacteriophage SP6 RNA polymerase
   1131..1147    -  protein_bind   lac operator: The lac repressor binds to the lac operator to inhibit transcription in E. coli. This inhibition can be relieved by adding lactose or isopropyl-β-D-thiogalactopyranoside (IPTG). lac repressor encoded by lacI
   1155..1185    -  promoter       lac promoter: promoter for the E. coli lac operon
   1200..1221    -  protein_bind   CAP binding site: CAP binding activates transcription in the presence of cAMP. E. coli catabolite activator protein
   1234..1326    -  CDS            lacI (fragment): lac repressor; lacI; The lac repressor binds to the lac operator to inhibit transcription in E. coli. This inhibition can be relieved by adding lactose or isopropyl-β-D-thiogalactopyranoside (IPTG).
   1328..1363    -  rep_origin     RSF ori (fragment): Plasmids containing the RSF 1030 origin of replication can be propagated in E. coli cells that contain additional plasmids with compatible origins.
   1376..1393    -  misc_feature   MCS (fragment): pBluescript multiple cloning site
   1394..1517    +  protein_bind   attR1: mutant version of attR; recombination site for the Gateway® LR reaction LR Clonase™
   1590..1608    -  promoter       T7 promoter: promoter for bacteriophage T7 RNA polymerase
   1742..2551    +  CDS            KanR: aminoglycoside phosphotransferase; aph(3')-Ia; confers resistance to kanamycin in bacteria or G418 (Geneticin®) in eukaryotes
   2698..3286    +  rep_origin     ori: high-copy-number ColE1/pMB1/pBR322/pUC origin of replication
>Addgene plasmid #49319 | p5E_GGWDest+ | depositor full sequence | sequence record 72951 | Full Sequence
CTTTCCTGCGTTATCCCCTGATTCTGTGGATAACCGTATTACCGCCTTTGAGTGAGCTGATACCGCTCGC
CGCAGCCGAACGACCGAGCGCAGCGAGTCAGTGAGCGAGGAAGCGGAAGAGCGCCCAATACGCAAACCGC
CTCTCCCCGCGCGTTGGCCGATTCATTAATGCAGCTGGCACGACAGGTTTCCCGACTGGAAAGCGGGCAG
TGAGCGCAACGCAATTAATACGCGTACCGCTAGCCAGGAAGAGTTTGTAGAAACGCAAAAAGGCCATCCG
TCAGGATGGCCTTCTGCTTAGTTTGATGCCTGGCAGTTTATGGCGGGCGTCCTGCCCGCCACCCTCCGGG
CCGTTGCTTCACAACGTTCAAATCCGCTCCCGGCGGATTTGTCCTACTCAGGAGAGCGTTCACCGACAAA
CAACAGATAAAACGAAAGGCCCAGTCTTCCGACTGAGCCTTTCGTTTTATTTGATGCCTGGCAGTTCCCT
ACTCTCGCGTTAACGCTAGCATGGATGTTTTCCCAGTCACGACGTTGTAAAACGACGGCCAGTCTTAAGC
TCGGGCCCGAGTTAACGCTACCATGGAGCTCCAAATAATGATTTTATTTTGACTGATAGTGACCTGTTCG
TTGCAACAAATTGATAAGCAATGCTTTTTTATAATGCCAACTTTGTATAGAAAAGTTGAGGGCGAATTGG
GTACCGCCGCCATGGCGAGACCCGCGCTTAATGCGCCGCTACAGGGCGCGTCCATTCGCCATTCAGGCTG
CGCAACTGTTGGGAAGGGCGATCGGTGCGGGCCTCTTCGCTATTACGCCAGCTGGCGAAAGGGGGATGTG
CTGCAAGGCGATTAAGTTGGGTAACGCCAGGGTTTTCCCAGTCACGACGTTGTAAAACGACGGCCAGTGA
ATTGTAATACGACTCACTATAGGGCGAATTGGGCCCGACGTCGCATGCTCCCGGCCGCCATGGCGGCCGC
GGGAATTCGATATCACTAGTGAATTCGCGGCCGCCTGCAGGTCGACCATATGGGAGAGCTCCCAACGCGT
TGGATGCATAGCTTGAGTATTCTATAGTGTCACCTAAATAGCTTGGCGTAATCATGGTCATAGCTGTTTC
CTGTGTGAAATTGTTATCCGCTCACAATTCCACACAACATACGAGCCGGAAGCATAAAGTGTAAAGCCTG
GGGTGCCTAATGAGTGAGCTAACTCACATTAATTGCGTTGCGCTCACTGCCCGCTTTCCAGTCGGGAAAC
CTGTCGTGCCAGCTGCATTAATGAATCGGCCAACGCGCGGGGAGAGGCGGTTTGCGTATTGGGCGCTCTT
CCGCTTCCTCGCTCACTGACTCGCTGCGCTCGGGGTCTCTTAAGGCTCGAGGTCGACGGTATCCAAGTTT
GTACAAAAAAGTTGAACGAGAAACGTAAAATGATATAAATATCAATATATTAAATTAGATTTTGCATAAA
AAACAGACTACATAATACTGTAAAACACAACATATGCAGTCACTATGAACCAACTACTTAGATGGTATTA
GTGACCTGTAGAATTCGAGCTCTAGAGCTGCAGGGCGGCCGCGATATCCCCTATAGTGAGTCGTATTACA
TGGTCATAGCTGTTTCCTGGCAGCTCTGGCCCGTGTCTCAAAATCTCTGATGTTACATTGCACAAGATAA
AAATATATCATCATGAACAATAAAACTGTCTGCTTACATAAACAGTAATACAAGGGGTGTTATGAGCCAT
ATTCAACGGGAAACGTCGAGGCCGCGATTAAATTCCAACATGGATGCTGATTTATATGGGTATAAATGGG
CTCGCGATAATGTCGGGCAATCAGGTGCGACAATCTATCGCTTGTATGGGAAGCCCGATGCGCCAGAGTT
GTTTCTGAAACATGGCAAAGGTAGCGTTGCCAATGATGTTACAGATGAGATGGTCAGACTAAACTGGCTG
ACGGAATTTATGCCTCTTCCGACCATCAAGCATTTTATCCGTACTCCTGATGATGCATGGTTACTCACCA
CTGCGATCCCCGGAAAAACAGCATTCCAGGTATTAGAAGAATATCCTGATTCAGGTGAAAATATTGTTGA
TGCGCTGGCAGTGTTCCTGCGCCGGTTGCATTCGATTCCTGTTTGTAATTGTCCTTTTAACAGCGATCGC
GTATTTCGTCTCGCTCAGGCGCAATCACGAATGAATAACGGTTTGGTTGATGCGAGTGATTTTGATGACG
AGCGTAATGGCTGGCCTGTTGAACAAGTCTGGAAAGAAATGCATAAACTTTTGCCATTCTCACCGGATTC
AGTCGTCACTCATGGTGATTTCTCACTTGATAACCTTATTTTTGACGAGGGGAAATTAATAGGTTGTATT
GATGTTGGACGAGTCGGAATCGCAGACCGATACCAGGATCTTGCCATCCTATGGAACTGCCTCGGTGAGT
TTTCTCCTTCATTACAGAAACGGCTTTTTCAAAAATATGGTATTGATAATCCTGATATGAATAAATTGCA
GTTTCATTTGATGCTCGATGAGTTTTTCTAATCAGAATTGGTTAATTGGTTGTAACACTGGCAGAGCATT
ACGCTGACTTGACGGGACGGCGCAAGCTCATGACCAAAATCCCTTAACGTGAGTTACGCGTCGTTCCACT
GAGCGTCAGACCCCGTAGAAAAGATCAAAGGATCTTCTTGAGATCCTTTTTTTCTGCGCGTAATCTGCTG
CTTGCAAACAAAAAAACCACCGCTACCAGCGGTGGTTTGTTTGCCGGATCAAGAGCTACCAACTCTTTTT
CCGAAGGTAACTGGCTTCAGCAGAGCGCAGATACCAAATACTGTCCTTCTAGTGTAGCCGTAGTTAGGCC
ACCACTTCAAGAACTCTGTAGCACCGCCTACATACCTCGCTCTGCTAATCCTGTTACCAGTGGCTGCTGC
CAGTGGCGATAAGTCGTGTCTTACCGGGTTGGACTCAAGACGATAGTTACCGGATAAGGCGCAGCGGTCG
GGCTGAACGGGGGGTTCGTGCACACAGCCCAGCTTGGAGCGAACGACCTACACCGAACTGAGATACCTAC
AGCGTGAGCATTGAGAAAGCGCCACGCTTCCCGAAGGGAGAAAGGCGGACAGGTATCCGGTAAGCGGCAG
GGTCGGAACAGGAGAGCGCACGAGGGAGCTTCCAGGGGGAAACGCCTGGTATCTTTATAGTCCTGTCGGG
TTTCGCCACCTCTGACTTGAGCGTCGATTTTTGTGATGCTCGTCAGGGGGGCGGAGCCTATGGAAAAACG
CCAGCAACGCGGCCTTTTTACGGTTCCTGGCCTTTTGCTGGCCTTTTGCTCACATGTT
