>Addgene plasmid #49319 | p5E_GGWDest+ | addgene partial sequence | sequence record 75218 | pENTR-R 5'-ATGGCTCATAACACCCCTTG-3'
TTGTTCATGATGATATATTTTTATCTTGTGCAATGTAACATCAGAGATTTTGAGACACGGGCCAGAGCTG
CCAGGAAACAGCTATGACCATGTAATACGACTCACTATAGGGGATATCGCGGCCGCCCTGCAGCTCTAGA
GCTCGAATTCTACAGGTCACTAATACCATCTAAGTAGTTGGTTCATAGTGACTGCATATGTTGTGTTTTA
CAGTATTATGTAGTCTGTTTTTTATGCAAAATCTAATTTAATATATTGATATTTATATCATTTTACGTTT
CTCGTTCAACTTTTTTGTACAAACTTGGATACCGTCGACCTCGAGCCTTAAGAGACCCCGAGCGCAGCGA
GTCAGTGAGCGAGGAAGCGGAAGAGCGCCCAATACGCAAACCGCCTCTCCCCGCGCGTTGGCCGATTCAT
TAATGCAGCTGGCACGACAGGTTTCCCGACTGGAAAGCGGGCAGTGAGCGCAACGCAATTAATGTGAGTT
AGCTCACTCATTAGGCACCCCAGGCTTTACACTTTATGCTTCCGGCTCGTATGTTGTGTGGAATTGTGAG
CGGATAACAATTTCACACAGGAAACAGCTATGACCATGATTACGCCAAGCTATTTAGGTGACACTATAGA
ATACTCAAGCTATGCATCCAACGCGTTGGGAGCTCTCCCATATGGTCGACCTGCAGGCGGCCGCGAATTC
ACTAGTGATATCGAATTCCCGCGGCCGCCATGGC
