>Addgene plasmid #49319 | p5E_GGWDest+ | addgene partial sequence | sequence record 75300 | Lac-promoter (5'-CACTTTATGCTTCCGGCTCG-3')
GAGCGGATAACAATTTCACACAGGAAACAGCTATGACCATGATTACGCCAAGCTATTTAGGTGACACTAT
AGAATACTCAAGCTATGCATCCAACGCGTTGGGAGCTCTCCCATATGGTCGACCTGCAGGCGGCCGCGAA
TTCACTAGTGATATCGAATTCCCGCGGCCGCCATGGCGGCCGGGAGCATGCGACGTCGGGCCCAATTCGC
CCTATAGTGAGTCGTATTACAATTCACTGGCCGTCGTTTTACAACGTCGTGACTGGGAAAACCCTGGCGT
TACCCAACTTAATCGCCTTGCAGCACATCCCCCTTTCGCCAGCTGGCGTAATAGCGAAGAGGCCCGCACC
GATCGCCCTTCCCAACAGTTGCGCAGCCTGAATGGCGAATGGACGCGCCCTGTAGCGGCGCATTAAGCGC
GGGTCTCGCCATGGCGGCGGTACCCAATTCGCCCTCAACTTTTCTATACAAAGTTGGCATTATAAAAAAG
CATTGCTTATCAATTTGTTGCAACGAACAGGTCACTATCAGTCAAAATAAAATCATTATTTGGAGCTCCA
TGGTAGCGTTAACTCGGGCCCGAGCTTAAGACTGGCCGTCGTTTTACAACGTCGTGACTGGGAAAACATC
CATGCTAGCGTTAACGCGAGAGTAGGGAACTGCCAGGCATCAAATAAAACGAAAGGCTCAGTCGGAAGAC
TGGGCCTTTCGTTTTATCTGTTGTTTGTCGGTGAACGCTCTCCTGAGTAGGACAAATCCGCCGGGAGCGG
ATTTGAACGTTGTGAAGCAACGGCCCGGAGGGTGGCGG
