>Addgene plasmid #49319 | p5E_GGWDest+ | addgene partial sequence | sequence record 76030 | pCR8_F1 5'-ttgatgcctggcagttccct-3'
CGACGTTGTAAAACGACGGCCAGTCTTAAGCTCGGGCCCGAGTTAACGCTACCATGGAGCTCCAAATAAT
GATTTTATTTTGACTGATAGTGACCTGTTCGTTGCAACAAATTGATAAGCAATGCTTTTTTATAATGCCA
ACTTTGTATAGAAAAGTTGAGGGCGAATTGGGTACCGCCGCCATGGCGAGACCCGCGCTTAATGCGCCGC
TACAGGGCGCGTCCATTCGCCATTCAGGCTGCGCAACTGTTGGGAAGGGCGATCGGTGCGGGCCTCTTCG
CTATTACGCCAGCTGGCGAAAGGGGGATGTGCTGCAAGGCGATTAAGTTGGGTAACGCCAGGGTTTTCCC
AGTCACGACGTTGTAAAACGACGGCCAGTGAATTGTAATACGACTCACTATAGGGCGAATTGGGCCCGAC
GTCGCATGCTCCCGGCCGCCATGGCGGCCGCGGGAATTCGATATCACTAGTGAATTCGCGGCCGCCTGCA
GGTCGACCATATGGGAGAGCTCCCAACGCGTTGGATGCATAGCTTGAGTATTCTATAGTGTCACCTAAAT
AGCTTGGCGTAATCATGGTCATAGCTGTTTCCTGTGTGAAATTGTTATCCGCTCACAATTCCACACAACA
TACGAGCCGGAAGCATAAAGTGTAAAGCCTGGGGTGCCTAATGAGTGAGCTAACTC
